Addgene plasmid #228644: Enterovirus D68 (EV-D68) strain EV-D68 STL 2014 12 3C protease
Purpose: Bacterial expression of the D68 3C protease
Depositing lab: ASAP Discovery & Frank von Delft. Depositing organization: University of Oxford.
Backbone
  Vector backbone: pNIC-NOTAG-GG
  Backbone manufacturer: Centre for Medicines Discovery
  Vector type: Bacterial Expression
Growth in bacteria
  Bacterial resistance: Kanamycin, 50 μg/mL
  Growth temperature: 37°C
  Growth strain: DH5alpha
  Copy number: High Copy
Gene/Insert
  Gene/Insert name: Enterovirus D68 3C protease
  Species: Enterovirus D68
  Insert size (bp): 888
  GenBank ID: AIT18931.1
  Tag / fusion protein: His-SUMO (N terminal on insert)
  Cloning method: Golden Gate
Terms and licenses: Academic/Nonprofit Terms; Industry Terms: Not Available to Industry
How to cite: Enterovirus D68 (EV-D68) strain EV-D68 STL 2014 12 3C protease was a gift from ASAP Discovery & Frank von Delft (Addgene plasmid # 228644 ; http://n2t.net/addgene:228644 ; RRID:Addgene_228644)
