[The description below was written by a language model from this plasmid's Addgene catalogue record and pLannotate feature annotations shown in this document.]
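Description:
Enterovirus D68 (EV-D68) strain EV-D68 STL 2014 12 3C protease is a bacterial expression plasmid built on the pNIC-NOTAG-GG backbone, a pET-style vector into which the insert was placed by Golden Gate cloning. The sequenced plasmid is 6,150 nt. It replicates from a ColE1/pMB1-type origin and is selected with kanamycin through an aph(3')-Ia gene. The catalogue lists it as high copy, although the annotation also detects the pBR322-derived bom region and a rop gene, which is normally associated with reduced copy number. An f1 origin is present as well, and short tetracycline-resistance fragments appear to be non-functional backbone remnants.

The expression cassette consists of a T7 promoter followed by a lac operator and the phage T7 gene 10 ribosome binding site, ending at a T7 terminator. A plasmid-borne lacI gene supplies the repressor, so transcription is held off until induction with IPTG in a host that provides T7 RNA polymerase. The open reading frame encodes yeast SMT3 (SUMO) fused directly upstream of the EV-D68 3C protease. The protease was annotated by homology to the 3C region of a related enterovirus polyprotein. The record describes the N-terminal tag as His-SUMO, though the His portion before SUMO is not separately annotated. His-tag and solubility-tag fragments detected downstream of the insert are probably backbone sequence, and the record does not say whether they are translated.

The SUMO fusion typically aids solubility and affinity purification and can be removed by a SUMO-specific protease. The stated purpose is bacterial production of the D68 3C protease, the enzyme that processes the viral polyprotein.
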