Features (pLannotate 1.2.2; 20 found; start..end, strand, type, name):
     21..39      +  promoter       T7 promoter: promoter for bacteriophage T7 RNA polymerase
     40..64      +  protein_bind   lac operator: The lac repressor binds to the lac operator to inhibit transcription in E. coli. This inhibition can be relieved by adding lactose or isopropyl-β-D-thiogalactopyranoside (IPTG). lac repressor encoded by lacI
     79..101     +  RBS            RBS: efficient ribosome binding site from bacteriophage T7 gene 10 (Olins and Rangwala, 1989)
    148..441     +  CDS            SMT3: SMT3_YEAST - Experimental evidence at protein level: Swiss-Prot protein existence level 1. Not known; suppressor of MIF2 mutations. From Saccharomyces cerevisiae (strain ATCC 204508 / S288c) (Baker's yeast).
    442..990     +  CDS            POLG_ECHO9 (fragment): Protein inferred from homology: Swiss-Prot protein existence level 3. [Protease 3C]: Major viral protease that mediates proteolytic processing of the polyprotein (By similarity). Cleaves host EIF5B, contributing to host translation shutoff (By similarity). Cleaves also host PABPC1, contributing to host translation shutoff (By similarity). From Echo 9 virus (EV-9) (Coxsackievirus A23).
   1035..1052    +  CDS            9xHis (fragment): 9xHis affinity tag
   1062..1111    +  CDS            SET1 (fragment): solubility-enhancement tag derived from T7 phage gene 10B
   1119..1166    +  terminator     T7 terminator: transcription terminator for bacteriophage T7 RNA polymerase
   1203..1631    +  rep_origin     f1 ori (sequence partly withheld): f1 bacteriophage origin of replication; arrow indicates direction of (+) strand synthesis
   1684..1741    +  promoter       AmpR promoter (fragment): bla
   1750..2565    -  CDS            KanR: aminoglycoside phosphotransferase; aph(3')-Ia; confers resistance to kanamycin in bacteria or G418 (Geneticin®) in eukaryotes
   2687..3275    +  rep_origin     ori: high-copy-number ColE1/pMB1/pBR322/pUC origin of replication
   3461..3600    -  misc_feature   bom: basis of mobility region from pBR322
   3702..3893    -  CDS            rop: Rop protein, which maintains plasmids at low copy number; rop
   3910..4290    +  CDS            YPB1_ECOLX: Protein predicted: Swiss-Prot protein existence level 4. From Escherichia coli.
   4362..4653    -  CDS            TcR (fragment): tetracycline efflux protein; tet; confers resistance to tetracycline
   4668..4689    -  protein_bind   CAP binding site: CAP binding activates transcription in the presence of cAMP. E. coli catabolite activator protein
   4702..5784    -  CDS            lacI: lac repressor; lacI; The lac repressor binds to the lac operator to inhibit transcription in E. coli. This inhibition can be relieved by adding lactose or isopropyl-β-D-thiogalactopyranoside (IPTG).
   5785..5862    -  promoter       lacI promoter: lacI
   5870..6149    -  CDS            TcR (fragment): tetracycline efflux protein; tet; confers resistance to tetracycline
>Addgene plasmid #228644 | Enterovirus D68 (EV-D68) strain EV-D68 STL 2014 12 3C protease | addgene full sequence | sequence record 461551 | Addgene NGS Result
AGATCTCGATCCCGCGAAATTAATACGACTCACTATAGGGGAATTGTGAGCGGATAACAATTCCCCTCTA
GAAATAATTTTGTTTAACCTTAAGAAGGAGATATACACATGGGCTCTTCGCATCATCATCACCATCACAT
GGCAAGCATGTCAGACAGCGAGGTTAATCAAGAGGCTAAGCCAGAGGTAAAGCCTGAGGTGAAACCTGAG
ACTCACATCAATTTAAAGGTGTCAGATGGCTCGTCTGAGATATTCTTCAAGATTAAGAAGACAACCCCAC
TCAGACGGTTAATGGAAGCATTTGCAAAGCGCCAGGGCAAGGAGATGGACTCATTGCGCTTCCTGTACGA
TGGCATTCGCATTCAAGCGGACCAGACACCAGAAGATCTTGATATGGAAGATAACGACATTATAGAGGCT
CACCGTGAGCAAATAGGTGGTGGGCCTGGTTTCGACTTCGCGCAAGCCATCATGAAGAAGAACACAGTGA
TAGCGCGAACGGAGAAAGGGGAATTCACCATGCTTGGGGTGTACGATCGCGTTGCCGTGATCCCTACCCA
TGCCTCGGTCGGAGAGACGATCTATATAAATGACGTCGAGACGAAGGTGTTAGACGCTTGTGCACTGCGT
GACCTGACAGATACAAACCTGGAGATTACCATAGTGAAGCTTGACCGGAACCAAAAGTTCCGTGACATCA
GACATTTTCTTCCTCGATACGAAGACGACTACAACGATGCGGTGCTCTCAGTTCACACCTCGAAATTCCC
TAACATGTACATACCGGTGGGTCAAGTGACCAACTATGGGTTCCTTAACCTTGGTGGTACGCCGACCCAC
CGAATACTGATGTACAACTTTCCCACTCGGGCCGGCCAATGCGGTGGAGTAGTGACTACAACGGGTAAGG
TCATTGGCATACACGTAGGTGGTAATGGGGCTCAGGGTTTCGCAGCGATGTTACTTCATTCATACTTTTC
GGACACGCAATAATGACTCGAGCACCCGTCGACAAGCTTGCGGCCGCACTCGAGCACCACCACCACCACC
ACTGAGATCCGGCTGCTAACAAAGCCCGAAAGGAAGCTGAGTTGGCTGCTGCCACCGCTGAGCAATAACT
AGCATAACCCCTTGGGGCCTCTAAACGGGTCTTGAGGGGTTTTTTGCTGAAAGGAGGAACTATATCCGGA
TTGGCGAATGGG
[124 nt withheld, positions 1203-1326]
C
[91 nt withheld, positions 1328-1418]
A
[49 nt withheld, positions 1420-1468]
CCTTTGACGTTGGAGTCCACGTTCTTT
[37 nt withheld, positions 1496-1532]
ACCCTATCTCGGTCTATTCTTTTGATTTATAAGGGATTTTGCCGATTTCGGCCTATTGGTTAAAAAATGA
GCTGATTTAACAAAAATTTAACGCGAATTTTAACAAAATATTAACGCTTACAATTTAGGTGGCACTTTTC
GGGGAAATGTGCGCGGAACCCCTATTTGTTTATTTTTCTAAATACATTCAAATATGTATCCGCTCATGAA
TTAATTCTTAGAAAAACTCATCGAGCATCAAATGAAACTGCAATTTATTCATATCAGGATTATCAATACC
ATATTTTTGAAAAAGCCGTTTCTGTAATGAAGGAGAAAACTCACCGAGGCAGTTCCATAGGATGGCAAGA
TCCTGGTATCGGTCTGCGATTCCGACTCGTCCAACATCAATACAACCTATTAATTTCCCCTCGTCAAAAA
TAAGGTTATCAAGTGAGAAATCACCATGAGTGACGACTGAATCCGGTGAGAATGGCAAAAGTTTATGCAT
TTCTTTCCAGACTTGTTCAACAGGCCAGCCATTACGCTCGTCATCAAAATCACTCGCATCAACCAAACCG
TTATTCATTCGTGATTGCGCCTGAGCGAGACGAAATACGCGATCGCTGTTAAAAGGACAATTACAAACAG
GAATCGAATGCAACCGGCGCAGGAACACTGCCAGCGCATCAACAATATTTTCACCTGAATCAGGATATTC
TTCTAATACCTGGAATGCTGTTTTCCCGGGGATCGCAGTGGTGAGTAACCATGCATCATCAGGAGTACGG
ATAAAATGCTTGATGGTCGGAAGAGGCATAAATTCCGTCAGCCAGTTTAGTCTGACCATCTCATCTGTAA
CATCATTGGCAACGCTACCTTTGCCATGTTTCAGAAACAACTCTGGCGCATCGGGCTTCCCATACAATCG
ATAGATTGTCGCACCTGATTGCCCGACATTATCGCGAGCCCATTTATACCCATATAAATCAGCATCCATG
TTGGAATTTAATCGCGGCCTAGAGCAAGACGTTTCCCGTTGAATATGGCTCATAACACCCCTTGTATTAC
TGTTTATGTAAGCAGACAGTTTTATTGTTCATGACCAAAATCCCTTAACGTGAGTTTTCGTTCCACTGAG
CGTCAGACCCCGTAGAAAAGATCAAAGGATCTTCTTGAGATCCTTTTTTTCTGCGCGTAATCTGCTGCTT
GCAAACAAAAAAACCACCGCTACCAGCGGTGGTTTGTTTGCCGGATCAAGAGCTACCAACTCTTTTTCCG
AAGGTAACTGGCTTCAGCAGAGCGCAGATACCAAATACTGTCCTTCTAGTGTAGCCGTAGTTAGGCCACC
ACTTCAAGAACTCTGTAGCACCGCCTACATACCTCGCTCTGCTAATCCTGTTACCAGTGGCTGCTGCCAG
TGGCGATAAGTCGTGTCTTACCGGGTTGGACTCAAGACGATAGTTACCGGATAAGGCGCAGCGGTCGGGC
TGAACGGGGGGTTCGTGCACACAGCCCAGCTTGGAGCGAACGACCTACACCGAACTGAGATACCTACAGC
GTGAGCTATGAGAAAGCGCCACGCTTCCCGAAGGGAGAAAGGCGGACAGGTATCCGGTAAGCGGCAGGGT
CGGAACAGGAGAGCGCACGAGGGAGCTTCCAGGGGGAAACGCCTGGTATCTTTATAGTCCTGTCGGGTTT
CGCCACCTCTGACTTGAGCGTCGATTTTTGTGATGCTCGTCAGGGGGGCGGAGCCTATGGAAAAACGCCA
GCAACGCGGCCTTTTTACGGTTCCTGGCCTTTTGCTGGCCTTTTGCTCACATGTTCTTTCCTGCGTTATC
CCCTGATTCTGTGGATAACCGTATTACCGCCTTTGAGTGAGCTGATACCGCTCGCCGCAGCCGAACGACC
GAGCGCAGCGAGTCAGTGAGCGAGGAAGCGGAAGAGCGCCTGATGCGGTATTTTCTCCTTACGCATCTGT
GCGGTATTTCACACCGCAATGGTGCACTCTCAGTACAATCTGCTCTGATGCCGCATAGTTAAGCCAGTAT
ACACTCCGCTATCGCTACGTGACTGGGTCATGGCTGCGCCCCGACACCCGCCAACACCCGCTGACGCGCC
CTGACGGGCTTGTCTGCTCCCGGCATCCGCTTACAGACAAGCTGTGACCGTCTCCGGGAGCTGCATGTGT
CAGAGGTTTTCACCGTCATCACCGAAACGCGCGAGGCAGCTGCGGTAAAGCTCATCAGCGTGGTCGTGAA
GCGATTCACAGATGTCTGCCTGTTCATCCGCGTCCAGCTCGTTGAGTTTCTCCAGAAGCGTTAATGTCTG
GCTTCTGATAAAGCGGGCCATGTTAAGGGCGGTTTTTTCCTGTTTGGTCACTGATGCCTCCGTGTAAGGG
GGATTTCTGTTCATGGGGGTAATGATACCGATGAAACGAGAGAGGATGCTCACGATACGGGTTACTGATG
ATGAACATGCCCGGTTACTGGAACGTTGTGAGGGTAAACAACTGGCGGTATGGATGCGGCGGGACCAGAG
AAAAATCACTCAGGGTCAATGCCAGCGCTTCGTTAATACAGATGTAGGTGTTCCACAGGGTAGCCAGCAG
CATCCTGCGATGCAGATCCGGAACATAATGGTGCAGGGCGCTGACTTCCGCGTTTCCAGACTTTACGAAA
CACGGAAACCGAAGACCATTCATGTTGTTGCTCAGGTCGCAGACGTTTTGCAGCAGCAGTCGCTTCACGT
TCGCTCGCGTATCGGTGATTCATTCTGCTAACCAGTAAGGCAACCCCGCCAGCCTAGCCGGGTCCTCAAC
GACAGGAGCACGATCATGCGCACCCGTGGGGCCGCCATGCCGGCGATAATGGCCTGCTTCTCGCCGAAAC
GTTTGGTGGCGGGACCAGTGACGAAGGCTTGAGCGAGGGCGTGCAAGATTCCGAATACCGCAAGCGACAG
GCCGATCATCGTCGCGCTCCAGCGAAAGCGGTCCTCGCCGAAAATGACCCAGAGCGCTGCCGGCACCTGT
CCTACGAGTTGCATGATAAAGAAGACAGTCATAAGTGCGGCGACGATAGTCATGCCCCGCGCCCACCGGA
AGGAGCTGACTGGGTTGAAGGCTCTCAAGGGCATCGGTCGAGATCCCGGTGCCTAATGAGTGAGCTAACT
TACATTAATTGCGTTGCGCTCACTGCCCGCTTTCCAGTCGGGAAACCTGTCGTGCCAGCTGCATTAATGA
ATCGGCCAACGCGCGGGGAGAGGCGGTTTGCGTATTGGGCGCCAGGGTGGTTTTTCTTTTCACCAGTGAG
ACGGGCAACAGCTGATTGCCCTTCACCGCCTGGCCCTGAGAGAGTTGCAGCAAGCGGTCCACGCTGGTTT
GCCCCAGCAGGCGAAAATCCTGTTTGATGGTGGTTAACGGCGGGATATAACATGAGCTGTCTTCGGTATC
GTCGTATCCCACTACCGAGATATCCGCACCAACGCGCAGCCCGGACTCGGTAATGGCGCGCATTGCGCCC
AGCGCCATCTGATCGTTGGCAACCAGCATCGCAGTGGGAACGATGCCCTCATTCAGCATTTGCATGGTTT
GTTGAAAACCGGACATGGCACTCCAGTCGCCTTCCCGTTCCGCTATCGGCTGAATTTGATTGCGAGTGAG
ATATTTATGCCAGCCAGCCAGACGCAGACGCGCCGAGACAGAACTTAATGGGCCCGCTAACAGCGCGATT
TGCTGGTGACCCAATGCGACCAGATGCTCCACGCCCAGTCGCGTACCGTCTTCATGGGAGAAAATAATAC
TGTTGATGGGTGTCTGGTCAGAGACATCAAGAAATAACGCCGGAACATTAGTGCAGGCAGCTTCCACAGC
AATGGCATCCTGGTCATCCAGCGGATAGTTAATGATCAGCCCACTGACGCGTTGCGCGAGAAGATTGTGC
ACCGCCGCTTTACAGGCTTCGACGCCGCTTCGTTCTACCATCGACACCACCACGCTGGCACCCAGTTGAT
CGGCGCGAGATTTAATCGCCGCGACAATTTGCGACGGCGCGTGCAGGGCCAGACTGGAGGTGGCAACGCC
AATCAGCAACGACTGTTTGCCCGCCAGTTGTTGTGCCACGCGGTTGGGAATGTAATTCAGCTCCGCCATC
GCCGCTTCCACTTTTTCCCGCGTTTTCGCAGAAACGTGGCTGGCCTGGTTCACCACGCGGGAAACGGTCT
GATAAGAGACACCGGCATACTCTGCGACATCGTATAACGTTACTGGTTTCACATTCACCACCCTGAATTG
ACTCTCTTCCGGGCGCTATCATGCCATACCGCGAAAGGTTTTGCGCCATTCGATGGTGTCCGGGATCTCG
ACGCTCTCCCTTATGCGACTCCTGCATTAGGAAGCAGCCCAGTAGTAGGTTGAGGCCGTTGAGCACCGCC
GCCGCAAGGAATGGTGCATGCAAGGAGATGGCGCCCAACAGTCCCCCGGCCACGGGGCCTGCCACCATAC
CCACGCCGAAACAAGCGCTCATGAGCCCGAAGTGGCGAGCCCGATCTTCCCCATCGGTGATGTCGGCGAT
ATAGGCGCCAGCAACCGCACCTGTGGCGCCGGTGATGCCGGCCACGATGCGTCCGGCGTAGAGGATCG
