>Addgene plasmid #228644 | Enterovirus D68 (EV-D68) strain EV-D68 STL 2014 12 3C protease | depositor partial sequence | sequence record 449305 | Coding region for expression
ATGGGCTCTTCGCATCATCATCACCATCACATGGCAAGCATGTCAGACAGCGAGGTTAATCAAGAGGCTA
AGCCAGAGGTAAAGCCTGAGGTGAAACCTGAGACTCACATCAATTTAAAGGTGTCAGATGGCTCGTCTGA
GATATTCTTCAAGATTAAGAAGACAACCCCACTCAGACGGTTAATGGAAGCATTTGCAAAGCGCCAGGGC
AAGGAGATGGACTCATTGCGCTTCCTGTACGATGGCATTCGCATTCAAGCGGACCAGACACCAGAAGATC
TTGATATGGAAGATAACGACATTATAGAGGCTCACCGTGAGCAAATAGGTGGTGGGCCTGGTTTCGACTT
CGCGCAAGCCATCATGAAGAAGAACACAGTGATAGCGCGAACGGAGAAAGGGGAATTCACCATGCTTGGG
GTGTACGATCGCGTTGCCGTGATCCCTACCCATGCCTCGGTCGGAGAGACGATCTATATAAATGACGTCG
AGACGAAGGTGTTAGACGCTTGTGCACTGCGTGACCTGACAGATACAAACCTGGAGATTACCATAGTGAA
GCTTGACCGGAACCAAAAGTTCCGTGACATCAGACATTTTCTTCCTCGATACGAAGACGACTACAACGAT
GCGGTGCTCTCAGTTCACACCTCGAAATTCCCTAACATGTACATACCGGTGGGTCAAGTGACCAACTATG
GGTTCCTTAACCTTGGTGGTACGCCGACCCACCGAATACTGATGTACAACTTTCCCACTCGGGCCGGCCA
ATGCGGTGGAGTAGTGACTACAACGGGTAAGGTCATTGGCATACACGTAGGTGGTAATGGGGCTCAGGGT
TTCGCAGCGATGTTACTTCATTCATACTTTTCGGACACGCAATAATGA
